>Addgene plasmid #239977 | pAAV-pBG-mCRE98-NLS-EGFP-WPRE | addgene full sequence | sequence record 477193 | Addgene NGS Result
CTGCGCGCTCGCTCGCTCACTGAGGCCGCCCGGGCAAAGCCCGGGCGTCGGGCGACCTTTGGTCGCCCGG
CCTCAGTGAGCGAGCGAGCGCGCAGAGAGGGAGTGGCCAACTCCATCACTAGGGGTTCCTTCTAGACAAC
TTTGTATAGAAAAGTTGACGCGTTTAATACCGTGGCCTTAGTCTGATAAACCAAAACCTGCTCCATTATG
AATCAGTGCTGTGGGGAGTGGGTAGAGAGTGTGAAGTTCTGGGGTGGGGGAGTCTGGAGAGAGGGTGGGA
GCAGCCATTCTGCAGCAGTGCCTTCTTGGGGTCATGGGTCTGTAGGTGCTGCTGTGGAGGGAGAGATCAG
CCTATTCTGGCTTCATTTCTGAGCTGCAAACTGCCTGGGTGTCTGGAGAAGCAGGTTGGCGTGGTGGTTA
GCAGTGCGTGGGCGGGGTTGCCCGCTCTTGATTTATGATTTCTTTGTCTCTGTGGAAGCACTTAAGTGCA
GGCTTTAGTTCCAATGACACTCAGGAGCCTCTGGATTCCAGCACTGGGGATGGGGGTGGGGTAGAACGTT
CTCAGGCCTCACCAACCCCTCCCCTGTGTGCTGCCTTTGGGAGAGTCCCAAGGCTTCAGCATTACTTAAT
TAATTAGGCCTCTACTGCTACATAGGCTCAGATTCAAAAGAACAGAGTGGCCCACGTCAGCCATTCCCGG
AAAAGTCTGATGGCTGGAAGCCAGAGGACTATGTGTCTGCCTTGCTGCCCTTGGCCAGCCCATCCTGAAT
GCCCAGACTCGGACAATGGAGTAGGTACAGAAGGGTAAAGACAGTGTCTTCTGTACCAGTAAGTGGGCCC
TGATCTGCTCTCTACAGCTTCCAGAGAAAGGGCCTGGCCAATGAGCGGCCTTTTGAGTAGCAGATACCTC
ACATGCATTCTGATAGAAAGCCTGGCCCCAGATCACTGTGACTTTAGCCCTCAGGTTTCTTTTGCACTTC
AATTCAATGACTTCTTGAGGTTCATTTCCCTCTCCAAGATTTGCCACAGACCAGTGGTTCTCAAGTCGAC
AGATCTAATTCCTGCAGCCCGGGCTGGGCATAAAAGTCAGGGCAGAGCCATCTATTGCTTACATTTGCTT
CTAGCCTGCAGGTCGAGGAGCGCAGCCTTCCAGAAGCAGAGCGCGGCGCCTTAAGCTGCAGAAGTTGGTC
GTGAGGCACTGGGCAGGTAAGTATCAAGGTTACAAGACAGGTTTAAGGAGACCAATAGAAACTGGGCTTG
TCGAGACAGAGAAGACTCTTGCGTTTCTGATAGGCACCTATTGGTCTTACTGACATCCACTTTGCCTTTC
TCTCCACAGGTGTCCGGTACCCAAGTTTGTACAAAAAAGCAGGCTGCCACCATGTCTAGTGATGATGAGG
CTACTGCTGACTCTCAACATTCTACTCCTCCAAAAAAGAAGAGAAAGGTAGAAGACCCCATGGTGAGCAA
GGGCGAGGAGCTGTTCACCGGGGTGGTGCCCATCCTGGTCGAGCTGGACGGCGACGTAAACGGCCACAAG
TTCAGCGTGTCCGGCGAGGGCGAGGGCGATGCCACCTACGGCAAGCTGACCCTGAAGTTCATCTGCACCA
CCGGCAAGCTGCCCGTGCCCTGGCCCACCCTCGTGACCACCCTGACCTACGGCGTGCAGTGCTTCAGCCG
CTACCCCGACCACATGAAGCAGCACGACTTCTTCAAGTCCGCCATGCCCGAAGGCTACGTCCAGGAGCGC
ACCATCTTCTTCAAGGACGACGGCAACTACAAGACCCGCGCCGAGGTGAAGTTCGAGGGCGACACCCTGG
TGAACCGCATCGAGCTGAAGGGCATCGACTTCAAGGAGGACGGCAACATCCTGGGGCACAAGCTGGAGTA
CAACTACAACAGCCACAACGTCTATATCATGGCCGACAAGCAGAAGAACGGCATCAAGGTGAACTTCAAG
ATCCGCCACAACATCGAGGACGGCAGCGTGCAGCTCGCCGACCACTACCAGCAGAACACCCCCATCGGCG
ACGGCCCCGTGCTGCTGCCCGACAACCACTACCTGAGCACCCAGTCCGCCCTGAGCAAAGACCCCAACGA
GAAGCGCGATCACATGGTCCTGCTGGAGTTCGTGACCGCCGCCGGGATCACTCTCGGCATGGACGAGCTG
TACAAGTAAAAGCTTACCCAGCTTTCTTGTACAAAGTGGGAATTCCGATAATCAACCTCTGGATTACAAA
ATTTGTGAAAGATTGACTGGTATTCTTAACTATGTTGCTCCTTTTACGCTATGTGGATACGCTGCTTTAA
TGCCTTTGTATCATGCTATTGCTTCCCGTATGGCTTTCATTTTCTCCTCCTTGTATAAATCCTGGTTGCT
GTCTCTTTATGAGGAGTTGTGGCCCGTTGTCAGGCAACGTGGCGTGGTGTGCACTGTGTTTGCTGACGCA
ACCCCCACTGGTTGGGGCATTGCCACCACCTGTCAGCTCCTTTCCGGGACTTTCGCTTTCCCCCTCCCTA
TTGCCACGGCGGAACTCATCGCCGCCTGCCTTGCCCGCTGCTGGACAGGGGCTCGGCTGTTGGGCACTGA
CAATTCCGTGGTGTTGTCGGGGAAGCTGACGTCCTTTCCATGGCTGCTCGCCTGTGTTGCCACCTGGATT
CTGCGCGGGACGTCCTTCTGCTACGTCCCTTCGGCCCTCAATCCAGCGGACCTTCCTTCCCGCGGCCTGC
TGCCGGCTCTGCGGCCTCTTCCGCGTCTTCGCCTTCGCCCTCAGACGAGTCGGATCTCCCTTTGGGCCGC
CTCCCCGCATCGGGAATTCCTAGAGCTCGCTGATCAGCCTCGACTGTGCCTTCTAGTTGCCAGCCATCTG
TTGTTTGCCCCTCCCCCGTGCCTTCCTTGACCCTGGAAGGTGCCACTCCCACTGTCCTTTCCTAATAAAA
TGAGGAAATTGCATCGCATTGTCTGAGTAGGTGTCATTCTATTCTGGGGGGTGGGGTGGGGCAGGACAGC
AAGGGGGAGGATTGGGAAGAGAATAGCAGGCATGCTGGGGAGGGCCGCAGGAACCCCTAGTGATGGAGTT
GGCCACTCCCTCTCTGCGCGCTCGCTCGCTCACTGAGGCCGGGCGACCAAAGGTCGCCCGACGCCCGGGC
TTTGCCCGGGCGGCCTCAGTGAGCGAGCGAGCGCGCAGCTGCCTGCAGGGGCGCCTGATGCGGTATTTTC
TCCTTACGCATCTGTGCGGTATTTCACACCGCATA
[95 nt withheld, positions 3256-3350]
T
[46 nt withheld, positions 3352-3397]
C
[141 nt withheld, positions 3399-3539]
CCTTTGACGTTGGAGTCCACGTTCTTT
[37 nt withheld, positions 3567-3603]
ACTCTATCTCGGGCTATTCTTTTGATTTATAAGGGATTTTGCCGATTTCGGTCTATTGGTTAAAAAATGA
GCTGATTTAACAAAAATTTAACGCGAATTTTAACAAAATATTAACGTTTACAATTTTATGGTGCACTCTC
AGTACAATCTGCTCTGATGCCGCATAGTTAAGCCAGCCCCGACACCCGCCAACACCCGCTGACGCGCCCT
GACGGGCTTGTCTGCTCCCGGCATCCGCTTACAGACAAGCTGTGACCGTCTCCGGGAGCTGCATGTGTCA
GAGGTTTTCACCGTCATCACCGAAACGCGCGAGACGAAAGGGCCTCGTGATACGCCTATTTTTATAGGTT
AATGTCATGATAATAATGGTTTCTTAGACGTCAGGTGGCACTTTTCGGGGAAATGTGCGCGGAACCCCTA
TTTGTTTATTTTTCTAAATACATTCAAATATGTATCCGCTCATGAGACAATAACCCTGATAAATGCTTCA
ATAATATTGAAAAAGGAAGAGTATGAGTATTCAACATTTCCGTGTCGCCCTTATTCCCTTTTTTGCGGCA
TTTTGCCTTCCTGTTTTTGCTCACCCAGAAACGCTGGTGAAAGTAAAAGATGCTGAAGATCAGTTGGGTG
CACGAGTGGGTTACATCGAACTGGATCTCAACAGCGGTAAGATCCTTGAGAGTTTTCGCCCCGAAGAACG
TTTTCCAATGATGAGCACTTTTAAAGTTCTGCTATGTGGCGCGGTATTATCCCGTATTGACGCCGGGCAA
GAGCAACTCGGTCGCCGCATACACTATTCTCAGAATGACTTGGTTGAGTACTCACCAGTCACAGAAAAGC
ATCTTACGGATGGCATGACAGTAAGAGAATTATGCAGTGCTGCCATAACCATGAGTGATAACACTGCGGC
CAACTTACTTCTGACAACGATCGGAGGACCGAAGGAGCTAACCGCTTTTTTGCACAACATGGGGGATCAT
GTAACTCGCCTTGATCGTTGGGAACCGGAGCTGAATGAAGCCATACCAAACGACGAGCGTGACACCACGA
TGCCTGTAGCAATGGCAACAACGTTGCGCAAACTATTAACTGGCGAACTACTTACTCTAGCTTCCCGGCA
ACAATTAATAGACTGGATGGAGGCGGATAAAGTTGCAGGACCACTTCTGCGCTCGGCCCTTCCGGCTGGC
TGGTTTATTGCTGATAAATCTGGAGCCGGTGAGCGTGGAAGCCGCGGTATCATTGCAGCACTGGGGCCAG
ATGGTAAGCCCTCCCGTATCGTAGTTATCTACACGACGGGGAGTCAGGCAACTATGGATGAACGAAATAG
ACAGATCGCTGAGATAGGTGCCTCACTGATTAAGCATTGGTAACTGTCAGACCAAGTTTACTCATATATA
CTTTAGATTGATTTAAAACTTCATTTTTAATTTAAAAGGATCTAGGTGAAGATCCTTTTTGATAATCTCA
TGACCAAAATCCCTTAACGTGAGTTTTCGTTCCACTGAGCGTCAGACCCCGTAGAAAAGATCAAAGGATC
TTCTTGAGATCCTTTTTTTCTGCGCGTAATCTGCTGCTTGCAAACAAAAAAACCACCGCTACCAGCGGTG
GTTTGTTTGCCGGATCAAGAGCTACCAACTCTTTTTCCGAAGGTAACTGGCTTCAGCAGAGCGCAGATAC
CAAATACTGTTCTTCTAGTGTAGCCGTAGTTAGGCCACCACTTCAAGAACTCTGTAGCACCGCCTACATA
CCTCGCTCTGCTAATCCTGTTACCAGTGGCTGCTGCCAGTGGCGATAAGTCGTGTCTTACCGGGTTGGAC
TCAAGACGATAGTTACCGGATAAGGCGCAGCGGTCGGGCTGAACGGGGGGTTCGTGCACACAGCCCAGCT
TGGAGCGAACGACCTACACCGAACTGAGATACCTACAGCGTGAGCTATGAGAAAGCGCCACGCTTCCCGA
AGGGAGAAAGGCGGACAGGTATCCGGTAAGCGGCAGGGTCGGAACAGGAGAGCGCACGAGGGAGCTTCCA
GGGGGAAACGCCTGGTATCTTTATAGTCCTGTCGGGTTTCGCCACCTCTGACTTGAGCGTCGATTTTTGT
GATGCTCGTCAGGGGGGCGGAGCCTATGGAAAAACGCCAGCAACGCGGCCTTTTTACGGTTCCTGGCCTT
TTGCTGGCCTTTTGCTCACATGTCCTGCAGGCAG
Features (pLannotate 1.2.2; 18 found; start..end, strand, type, name):
    137..157     +  protein_bind   attB4: mutant version of attB; core recombination site for the Gateway® BP reaction BP Clonase™
   1057..1073    -  misc_feature   MCS (fragment): pBluescript multiple cloning site
   1207..1339    +  intron         chimeric intron: chimera between introns from human β-globin and immunoglobulin heavy chain genes
   1352..1372    +  protein_bind   attB1: mutant version of attB; core recombination site for the Gateway® BP reaction BP Clonase™
   1430..1450    +  CDS            SV40 NLS: nuclear localization signal of SV40 (simian virus 40) large T antigen
   1460..2179    +  CDS            EGFP: the original enhanced GFP (Yang et al., 1996) mammalian codon-optimized
   2189..2209    -  protein_bind   attB2: mutant version of attB; core recombination site for the Gateway® BP reaction BP Clonase™
   2220..2808    +  misc_feature   WPRE: woodchuck hepatitis virus posttranscriptional regulatory element
   2844..2955    +  polyA_signal   bGH poly(A) signal: bovine growth hormone polyadenylation signal
   3059..3199    +  repeat_region  AAV2 ITR: inverted terminal repeat of adeno-associated virus serotype 2 inverted
   3204..3255    -  misc_feature   bom (fragment): basis of mobility region from pBR322
   3274..3729    +  rep_origin     f1 ori (sequence partly withheld): f1 bacteriophage origin of replication; arrow indicates direction of (+) strand synthesis
   3730..3779    -  misc_feature   bom (fragment): basis of mobility region from pBR322
   3881..3916    -  CDS            rop (fragment): Rop protein, which maintains plasmids at low copy number; rop
   4011..4115    +  promoter       AmpR promoter: bla
   4116..4976    +  CDS            AmpR: β-lactamase; bla; confers resistance to ampicillin, carbenicillin, and related antibiotics
   5147..5735    +  rep_origin     ori: high-copy-number ColE1/pMB1/pBR322/pUC origin of replication
   5797..130     -  repeat_region  AAV2 ITR (across the origin): inverted terminal repeat of adeno-associated virus serotype 2 inverted
