[The description below was written by a language model from this plasmid's Addgene catalogue record and pLannotate feature annotations shown in this document.]
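Description:
pAAV-pBG-mCRE98-NLS-EGFP-WPRE is an adeno-associated virus transfer plasmid of about 5.8 kb, built by Gibson cloning in the pAAV-mDlx-GFP-Fishell-1 backbone. Its purpose is to test or exploit a cis-regulatory element, CRE98, that confers motor neuron-selective expression in the mammalian spinal cord. The bacterial portion carries a high-copy ColE1/pUC-type origin, an f1 phage origin and an ampicillin resistance gene (β-lactamase with its own promoter). Small fragments annotated as bom and rop are remnants of the pBR322 lineage. The listed growth strain is recombination-deficient, a common choice for keeping the repeat-rich ITRs intact.

Two AAV2 inverted terminal repeats, one spanning the sequence origin, flank the expression cassette and provide the signals for replication and packaging of the intervening DNA into AAV particles when rep, cap and helper functions are supplied in trans. According to the catalogue entry, transcription is driven by a minimal beta-globin promoter (pBG) paired with mCRE98. Neither element is annotated in the feature table, but they presumably lie in the unannotated stretch upstream of the chimeric β-globin/immunoglobulin intron, which typically improves transcript processing. Downstream, an SV40 nuclear localization signal sits just ahead of EGFP, consistent with the NLS-EGFP fusion in the construct name, so fluorescence should concentrate in nuclei and make labelled cells easier to count. A WPRE and the bovine growth hormone polyadenylation signal follow to boost transcript stability and expression. Leftover Gateway attB4, attB1 and attB2 sites bracket the regulatory and coding modules, reflecting earlier cloning history. The construct serves as a reporter for enhancer-driven, motor neuron-selective AAV payload expression.
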