Addgene plasmid #239977: pAAV-pBG-mCRE98-NLS-EGFP-WPRE
Purpose: adeno-associated virus (AAV) encoding enhanced green fluorescent protein (eGFP) under motor neuron-selective control of minimal beta globin promoter (pBG) and CRE98
Depositing lab: Sinisa Hrvatin. Depositing organization: Whitehead Institute for Biomedical Research. Publication: Cis-regulatory elements driving motor neuron-selective viral payload expression within the mammalian spinal cord. Nagy MA, Price S, Wang K, Gill S, Ren E, Jayne L, Pajak V, Deighan S, Liu B, Lu X, Diallo A, Lo SC, Kleiman R, Henderson C, Suh J, Griffith EC, Greenberg ME, Hrvatin S. Proc Natl Acad Sci U S A. 2024 Dec 3;121(49):e2418024121. doi: 10.1073/pnas.2418024121. Epub 2024 Nov 27. PubMed 39602276.
Backbone
  Vector backbone: pAAV-mDlx-GFP-Fishell-1
  Backbone manufacturer: Gordon Fishell (Addgene plasmid # 83900)
  Vector type: AAV
Growth in bacteria
  Bacterial resistance: Ampicillin, 100 μg/mL
  Growth temperature: 37°C
  Growth strain: NEB Stable
  Copy number: Unknown
Gene/Insert
  Gene/Insert name: EGFP
  Species: Synthetic
  Insert size (bp): 716
  Entrez Gene: eGFP (a.k.a. pPRS3a_01)
  Promoter: pBG + mCRE98
  Cloning method: Gibson Cloning
  Sequencing primers: 5′ atttgtgaaagattgactggtattcttaactatgttg
Terms and licenses: Academic/Nonprofit Terms; Industry Terms: Not Available to Industry
How to cite: pAAV-pBG-mCRE98-NLS-EGFP-WPRE was a gift from Sinisa Hrvatin (Addgene plasmid # 239977 ; http://n2t.net/addgene:239977 ; RRID:Addgene_239977)
